>Addgene plasmid #70393 | R777-E109 Hs.IRS1 | depositor full sequence | sequence record 125842 | Full Sequence
TTAACGCTAGCATGGATGTTTTCCCAGTCACGACGTTGTAAAACGACGGCCAGTCTTAAAATTCGAGCTC
GGTCCGAGGATCCGAAATAATGATTTTATTTTGACTGATAGTGACCTGTTCGTTGCAACAAATTGATAAG
CAATGCTTTTTTATAATGCCAACTTTGTACAAAAAAGTTGGCACCATGGCGAGCCCTCCGGAGAGCGATG
GCTTCTCGGACGTGCGCAAGGTGGGCTACCTGCGCAAACCCAAGAGCATGCACAAACGCTTCTTCGTACT
GCGCGCGGCCAGCGAGGCTGGGGGCCCGGCGCGCCTCGAGTACTACGAGAACGAGAAGAAGTGGCGGCAC
AAGTCGAGCGCCCCCAAACGCTCGATCCCCCTTGAGAGCTGCTTCAACATCAACAAGCGGGCTGACTCCA
AGAACAAGCACCTGGTGGCTCTCTACACCCGGGACGAGCACTTTGCCATCGCGGCGGACAGCGAGGCCGA
GCAAGACAGCTGGTACCAGGCTCTCCTACAGCTGCACAACCGTGCTAAGGGCCACCACGACGGAGCTGCG
GCCCTCGGGGCGGGAGGTGGTGGGGGCAGCTGCAGCGGCAGCTCCGGCCTTGGTGAGGCTGGGGAGGACT
TGAGCTACGGTGACGTGCCCCCAGGACCCGCATTCAAAGAGGTCTGGCAAGTGATCCTGAAGCCCAAGGG
CCTGGGTCAGACAAAGAACCTGATTGGTATCTACCGCCTTTGCCTGACCAGCAAGACCATCAGCTTCGTG
AAGCTGAACTCGGAGGCAGCGGCCGTGGTGCTGCAGCTGATGAACATCAGGCGCTGTGGCCACTCGGAAA
ACTTCTTCTTCATCGAGGTGGGCCGTTCTGCCGTGACGGGGCCCGGGGAGTTCTGGATGCAGGTGGATGA
CTCTGTGGTGGCCCAGAACATGCACGAGACCATCCTGGAGGCCATGCGGGCCATGAGTGATGAGTTCCGC
CCTCGCAGCAAGAGCCAGTCCTCGTCCAACTGCTCTAACCCCATCAGCGTCCCCCTGCGCCGGCACCATC
TCAACAATCCCCCGCCCAGCCAGGTGGGGCTGACCCGCCGATCACGCACTGAGAGCATCACCGCCACCTC
CCCGGCCAGCATGGTGGGCGGGAAGCCAGGCTCCTTCCGTGTCCGCGCCTCCAGTGACGGCGAAGGCACC
ATGTCCCGCCCAGCCTCGGTGGACGGCAGCCCTGTGAGTCCCAGCACCAACAGAACCCACGCCCACCGGC
ATCGGGGCAGCGCCCGGCTGCACCCCCCGCTCAACCACAGCCGCTCCATCCCCATGCCGGCTTCCCGCTG
CTCGCCTTCGGCCACCAGCCCGGTCAGTCTGTCGTCCAGTAGCACCAGTGGCCATGGCTCCACCTCGGAT
TGTCTCTTCCCACGGCGATCTAGTGCTTCGGTGTCTGGTTCCCCCAGCGATGGCGGTTTCATCTCCTCGG
ATGAGTATGGCTCCAGTCCCTGCGATTTCCGGAGTTCCTTCCGCAGTGTCACTCCGGATTCCCTGGGCCA
CACCCCACCAGCCCGCGGTGAGGAGGAGCTAAGCAACTATATCTGCATGGGTGGCAAGGGGCCCTCCACC
CTGACCGCCCCCAACGGTCACTACATTTTGTCTCGGGGTGGCAATGGCCACCGCTGCACCCCAGGAACAG
GCTTGGGCACGAGTCCAGCCTTGGCTGGGGATGAAGCAGCCAGTGCTGCAGATCTGGATAATCGGTTCCG
AAAGAGAACTCACTCGGCAGGCACATCCCCTACCATTACCCACCAGAAGACCCCGTCCCAGTCCTCAGTG
GCTTCCATTGAGGAGTACACAGAGATGATGCCTGCCTACCCACCAGGAGGTGGCAGTGGAGGCCGACTGC
CGGGACACAGGCACTCCGCCTTCGTGCCCACCCGCTCCTACCCAGAGGAGGGTCTGGAAATGCACCCCTT
GGAGCGTCGGGGGGGGCACCACCGCCCAGACAGCTCCACCCTCCACACGGATGATGGCTACATGCCCATG
TCCCCAGGGGTGGCCCCAGTGCCCAGTGGCCGAAAGGGCAGTGGAGACTATATGCCCATGAGCCCCAAGA
GCGTATCTGCCCCACAGCAGATCATCAATCCCATCAGACGCCATCCCCAGAGAGTGGACCCCAATGGCTA
CATGATGATGTCCCCCAGCGGTGGCTGCTCTCCTGACATTGGAGGTGGCCCCAGCAGCAGCAGCAGCAGC
AGCAACGCCGTCCCTTCCGGGACCAGCTATGGAAAGCTGTGGACAAACGGGGTAGGGGGCCACCACTCTC
ATGTCTTGCCTCACCCCAAACCCCCAGTGGAGAGCAGCGGTGGTAAGCTCTTACCTTGCACAGGTGACTA
CATGAACATGTCACCAGTGGGGGACTCCAACACCAGCAGCCCCTCCGACTGCTACTACGGCCCTGAGGAC
CCCCAGCACAAGCCAGTCCTCTCCTACTACTCATTGCCAAGATCCTTTAAGCACACCCAGCGCCCCGGGG
AGCCGGAGGAGGGTGCCCGGCATCAGCACCTCCGCCTTTCCACTAGCTCTGGTCGCCTTCTCTATGCTGC
AACAGCAGATGATTCTTCCTCTTCCACCAGCAGCGACAGCCTGGGTGGGGGATACTGCGGGGCTAGGCTG
GAGCCCAGCCTTCCACATCCCCACCATCAGGTTCTGCAGCCCCATCTGCCTCGAAAGGTGGACACAGCTG
CTCAGACCAATAGCCGCCTGGCCCGGCCCACGAGGCTGTCCCTGGGGGATCCCAAGGCCAGCACCTTACC
TCGGGCCCGAGAGCAGCAGCAGCAGCAGCAGCCCTTGCTGCACCCTCCAGAGCCCAAGAGCCCGGGGGAA
TATGTCAATATTGAATTTGGGAGTGATCAGTCTGGCTACTTGTCTGGCCCGGTGGCTTTCCACAGCTCAC
CTTCTGTCAGGTGTCCATCCCAGCTCCAGCCAGCTCCCAGAGAGGAAGAGACTGGCACTGAGGAGTACAT
GAAGATGGACCTGGGGCCGGGCCGGAGGGCAGCCTGGCAGGAGAGCACTGGGGTCGAGATGGGCAGACTG
GGCCCTGCACCTCCCGGGGCTGCTAGCATTTGCAGGCCTACCCGGGCAGTGCCCAGCAGCCGGGGTGACT
ACATGACCATGCAGATGAGTTGTCCCCGTCAGAGCTACGTGGACACCTCGCCAGCTGCCCCTGTAAGCTA
TGCTGACATGCGAACAGGCATTGCTGCAGAGGAGGTGAGCCTGCCCAGGGCCACCATGGCTGCTGCCTCC
TCATCCTCAGCAGCCTCTGCTTCCCCGACTGGGCCTCAAGGGGCAGCAGAGCTGGCTGCCCACTCGTCCC
TGCTGGGGGGCCCACAAGGACCTGGGGGCATGAGCGCCTTCACCCGGGTGAACCTCAGTCCTAACCGCAA
CCAGAGTGCCAAAGTGATCCGTGCAGACCCACAAGGGTGCCGGCGGAGGCATAGCTCCGAGACTTTCTCC
TCAACACCCAGTGCCACCCGGGTGGGCAACACAGTGCCCTTTGGAGCGGGGGCAGCAGTAGGGGGCGGTG
GCGGTAGCAGCAGCAGCAGCGAGGATGTGAAACGCCACAGCTCTGCTTCCTTTGAGAATGTGTGGCTGAG
GCCTGGGGAGCTTGGGGGAGCCCCCAAGGAGCCAGCCAAACTGTGTGGGGCTGCTGGGGGTTTGGAGAAT
GGTCTTAACTACATAGACCTGGATTTGGTCAAGGACTTCAAACAGTGCCCTCAGGAGTGCACCCCTGAAC
CGCAGCCTCCCCCACCCCCACCCCCTCATCAACCCCTGGGCAGCGGTGAGAGCAGCTCCACCCGCCGCTC
AAGTGAGGATTTAAGCGCCTATGCCAGCATCAGTTTCCAGAAGCAGCCAGAGGACCGTCAGTAATCAACT
TTCTTGTACAAAGTTGGCATTATAGGAAAGCATTGCTTATCAATTTGTTGCAACGAACAGGTCACTATCA
GTCAAAATAAAATCATTATTTGCATGCAAGCTTAGATCCTCTAGACCAGCCAGGACAGAAATGCCTCGAC
TTCGCTGCTACCCAAGGTTGCCGGGTGACGCACACCGTGGAAACGGATGAAGGCACGAACCCAGTGGACA
TAAGCCTGTTCGGTTCGTAAGCTGTAATGCAAGTAGCGTATGCGCTCACGCAACTGGTCCAGAACCTTGA
CCGAACGCAGCGGTGGTAACGGCGCAGTGGCGGTTTTCATGGCTTGTTATGACTGTTTTTTTGGGGTACA
GTCTATGCCTCGGGCATCCAAGCAGCAAGCGCGTTACGCCGTGGGTCGATGTTTGATGTTATGGAGCAGC
AACGATGTTACGCAGCAGGGCAGTCGCCCTAAAACAAAGTTAAACATTATGAGGGAAGCGGTGATCGCCG
AAGTATCGACTCAACTATCAGAGGTAGTTGGCGTCATCGAGCGCCATCTCGAACCGACGTTGCTGGCCGT
ACATTTGTACGGCTCCGCAGTGGATGGCGGCCTGAAGCCACACAGTGATATTGATTTGCTGGTTACGGTG
ACCGTAAGGCTTGATGAAACAACGCGGCGAGCTTTGATCAACGACCTTTTGGAAACTTCGGCTTCCCCTG
GAGAGAGCGAGATTCTCCGCGCTGTAGAAGTCACCATTGTTGTGCACGACGACATCATTCCGTGGCGTTA
TCCAGCTAAGCGCGAACTGCAATTTGGAGAATGGCAGCGCAATGACATTCTTGCAGGTATCTTCGAGCCA
GCCACGATCGACATTGATCTGGCTATCTTGCTGACAAAAGCAAGAGAACATAGCGTTGCCTTGGTAGGTC
CAGCGGCGGAGGAACTCTTTGATCCGGTTCCTGAACAGGATCTATTTGAGGCGCTAAATGAAACCTTAAC
GCTATGGAACTCGCCGCCCGACTGGGCTGGCGATGAGCGAAATGTAGTGCTTACGTTGTCCCGCATTTGG
TACAGCGCAGTAACCGGCAAAATCGCGCCGAAGGATGTCGCTGCCGACTGGGCAATGGAGCGCCTGCCGG
CCCAGTATCAGCCCGTCATACTTGAAGCTAGACAGGCTTATCTTGGACAAGAAGAAGATCGCTTGGCCTC
GCGCGCAGATCAGTTGGAAGAATTTGTCCACTACGTGAAAGGCGAGATCACCAAGGTAGTCGGCAAATAA
CCCTCGAGCCACCCATGACCAAAATCCCTTAACGTGAGTTACGCGTCGTTCCACTGAGCGTCAGACCCCG
TAGAAAAGATCAAAGGATCTTCTTGAGATCCTTTTTTTCTGCGCGTAATCTGCTGCTTGCAAACAAAAAA
ACCACCGCTACCAGCGGTGGTTTGTTTGCCGGATCAAGAGCTACCAACTCTTTTTCCGAAGGTAACTGGC
TTCAGCAGAGCGCAGATACCAAATACTGTCCTTCTAGTGTAGCCGTAGTTAGGCCACCACTTCAAGAACT
CTGTAGCACCGCCTACATACCTCGCTCTGCTAATCCTGTTACCAGTGGCTGCTGCCAGTGGCGATAAGTC
GTGTCTTACCGGGTTGGACTCAAGACGATAGTTACCGGATAAGGCGCAGCGGTCGGGCTGAACGGGGGGT
TCGTGCACACAGCCCAGCTTGGAGCGAACGACCTACACCGAACTGAGATACCTACAGCGTGAGCATTGAG
AAAGCGCCACGCTTCCCGAAGGGAGAAAGGCGGACAGGTATCCGGTAAGCGGCAGGGTCGGAACAGGAGA
GCGCACGAGGGAGCTTCCAGGGGGAAACGCCTGGTATCTTTATAGTCCTGTCGGGTTTCGCCACCTCTGA
CTTGAGCGTCGATTTTTGTGATGCTCGTCAGGGGGGCGGAGCCTATGGAAAAACGCCAGCAACGCGGCCT
TTTTACGGTTCCTGGCCTTTTGCTGGCCTTTTGCTCACATGTTCTTTCCTGCGTTATCCCCTGATTCTGT
GGATAACCGTATTACCGCCTTTGAGTGAGCTGATACCGCTCGCCGCAGCCGAACGACCGAGCGCAGCGAG
TCAGTGAGCGAGGAAGCGGAAGAGCGCCCAATACGCAAACCGCCTCTCCCCGCGCGTTGGCCGATTCATT
AATGCAGCTGGCACGACAGGTTTCCCGACTGGAAAGCGGGCAGTGAGCGCAACGCAATTAATACGCGTAC
CGCTAGCCAGGAAGAGTTTGTAGAAACGCAAAAAGGCCATCCGTCAGGATGGCCTTCTGCTTAGTTTGAT
GCCTGGCAGTTTATGGCGGGCGTCCTGCCCGCCACCCTCCGGGCCGTTGCTTCACAACGTTCAAATCCGC
TCCCGGCGGATTTGTCCTACTCAGGAGAGCGTTCACCGACAAACAACAGATAAAACGAAAGGCCCAGTCT
TCCGACTGAGCCTTTCGTTTTATTTGATGCCTGGCAGTTCCCTACTCTCGCG
Features (pLannotate 1.2.2; 11 found; start..end, strand, type, name):
     18..54      -  CDS            lacZα (fragment): LacZα fragment of β-galactosidase; lacZ fragment
     85..180     +  protein_bind   attL3: mutant version of attL; recombination site for the Gateway® LR reaction LR Clonase™
    186..3911    +  CDS            IRS1: IRS1_HUMAN - Experimental evidence at protein level: Swiss-Prot protein existence level 1. May mediate the control of various cellular processes by insulin. When phosphorylated by the insulin receptor binds specifically to various cellular proteins containing SH2 domains such as phosphatidylinositol 3-kinase p85 subunit or GRB2. Activates phosphatidylinositol 3-kinase when bound to the regulatory p85 subunit (By similarity). From Homo sapiens (Human).
   3919..4012    -  protein_bind   attL2 (fragment): mutant version of attL; recombination site for the Gateway® LR reaction LR Clonase™
   4127..4150    +  promoter       Pc promoter (fragment): intI1 (promoter lies within the coding sequence); class 1 integron promoter
   4326..4382    +  CDS            GmR (fragment): gentamycin acetyltransferase; aacC1; confers resistance to gentamycin
   4389..5180    +  CDS            SmR: aminoglycoside adenylyltransferase (Murphy, 1985); aadA; confers resistance to spectinomycin and streptomycin
   5273..5861    +  rep_origin     ori: high-copy-number ColE1/pMB1/pBR322/pUC origin of replication
   6044..6136    +  CDS            lacI (fragment): lac repressor; lacI; The lac repressor binds to the lac operator to inhibit transcription in E. coli. This inhibition can be relieved by adding lactose or isopropyl-β-D-thiogalactopyranoside (IPTG).
   6191..6218    -  terminator     rrnB T2 terminator: transcription terminator T2 from the E. coli rrnB gene
   6350..6393    +  terminator     rrnB T1 terminator: Escherichia coli rrnB; transcription terminator T1 from the E. coli rrnB gene
