[The description below was written by a language model from this plasmid's Addgene catalogue record and pLannotate feature annotations shown in this document.]
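Description:
R777-E109 Hs.IRS1 is a Gateway entry clone carrying the full-length human IRS1 open reading frame (reference transcript NM_005544.2) in the pDonor-255 backbone. It is a bacterial propagation plasmid of about 6.4 kb rather than an expression vector. It replicates in E. coli from a high-copy ColE1/pUC-type origin and is selected with spectinomycin through an aadA (SmR) aminoglycoside adenylyltransferase gene. That gene sits downstream of a fragment of a class 1 integron Pc promoter and a short remnant of a gentamicin resistance gene. Small lacZα and lacI fragments appear to be backbone remnants with no stated function. The rrnB T1 and T2 terminators lie upstream of the cloning region, where such elements usually insulate the insert from read-through transcription.

The roughly 3.7 kb IRS1 coding sequence is flanked by two attL recombination sites, which the automated annotation calls attL3 and an attL2 fragment. These sites let an LR Clonase reaction move the ORF directionally into any compatible Gateway destination vector. No promoter driving IRS1 is annotated in the entry clone, so expression, tags and host range are determined by the destination vector chosen. The ORF keeps its stop codon, which makes it suitable for native, untagged expression or for N-terminal fusions but not for C-terminal tags. IRS1 encodes insulin receptor substrate 1, an adaptor protein. Once phosphorylated by the insulin receptor, it binds SH2-domain proteins such as the p85 subunit of PI3-kinase and GRB2. The clone therefore serves as a source for building expression constructs to study insulin signalling.
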