Addgene plasmid #70393: R777-E109 Hs.IRS1
Purpose: Gateway ORF clone of human IRS1 [NM_005544.2] with stop codon (for native or N-terminal fusions)
Depositing lab: Dominic Esposito. Depositing organization: National Cancer Institute (NCI).
Backbone
  Vector backbone: pDonor-255
  Backbone size w/o insert (bp): 2693
  Vector type: Gateway Entry Clone
Growth in bacteria
  Bacterial resistance: Spectinomycin, 50 μg/mL
  Growth temperature: 37°C
  Growth strain: DH10B
  Copy number: High Copy
Gene/Insert
  Gene/Insert name: IRS1 (alt name: NM_005544.2)
  Species: H. sapiens (human)
  Insert size (bp): 3729
  Entrez Gene: IRS1 (a.k.a. HIRS-1)
  Cloning method: Gateway Cloning
  Sequencing primers: 5′ M13F 23-mer (5'-CCCAGTCACGACGTTGTAAAACG); 3′ attLR 23-mer (5'-TAACATCAGAGATTTTGAGACAC)
Terms and licenses: Academic/Nonprofit Terms; Industry Terms: Not Available to Industry
How to cite: R777-E109 Hs.IRS1 was a gift from Dominic Esposito (Addgene plasmid # 70393 ; http://n2t.net/addgene:70393 ; RRID:Addgene_70393)
