>Addgene plasmid #70393 | R777-E109 Hs.IRS1 | addgene partial sequence | sequence record 132455 | pCR8_R1 5'-cgaaccgaacaggcttatgt-3'
GGTGTGCGTCACCCGGCAACCTTGGGTAGCAGCGAAGTCGAGGCATTTCTGTCCTGGCTGGTCTAGAGGA
TCTAAGCTTGCATGCAAATAATGATTTTATTTTGACTGATAGTGACCTGTTCGTTGCAACAAATTGATAA
GCAATGCTTTCCTATAATGCCAACTTTGTACAAGAAAGTTGATTACTGACGGTCCTCTGGCTGCTTCTGG
AAACTGATGCTGGCATAGGCGCTTAAATCCTCACTTGAGCGGCGGGTGGAGCTGCTCTCACCGCTGCCCA
GGGGTTGATGAGGGGGTGGGGGTGGGGGAGGCTGCGGTTCAGGGGTGCACTCCTGAGGGCACTGTTTGAA
GTCCTTGACCAAATCCAGGTCTATGTAGTTAAGACCATTCTCCAAACCCCCAGCAGCCCCACACAGTTTG
GCTGGCTCCTTGGGGGCTCCCCCAAGCTCCCCAGGCCTCAGCCACACATTCTCAAAGGAAGCAGAGCTGT
GGCGTTTCACATCCTCGCTGCTGCTGCTGCTACCGCCACCGCCCCCTACTGCTGCCCCCGCTCCAAAGGG
CACTGTGTTGCCCACCCGGGTGGCACTGGGTGTTGAGGAGAAAGTCTCGGAGCTATGCCTCCGCCGGCAC
CCTTGTGGGTCTGCACGGATCACTTTGGCACTCTGGTTGCGGTTAGGACTGAGGTTCACCCGGGTGAAGG
CGCTCATGCCCCCAGGTCCTTGTGGGCCCCCCAGCAGGGACGAGTGGGCAGCCAGCTCTGCTGCCCCTTG
AGGCCCAGTCGGGGAAGCAGAGGCTGCTGAGGATGAGGAGGCAGCAGCCATGGTGGCCCTGGGCAGGCTC
ACCTCCTCTGCAGCAATGCCTGTTCGCATGTCAGCATAGCTTACAGGGGCAGCTGGCGAGGTGTCCACGT
AGCTCTGACGGGGACAACTCATCTGCATGGTCATGTAGTCACCCCGGCTGCTGGGCACTGCCCGGGTAGG
CCTGCAAATGCTAGCAG
